Addgene plasmid #185225: pST_pvLEA22mer_mutant_5 (pBS0722)
Purpose: For the mammalian expression of the sleeping chironomid protein pvLEA22mer_mutant_5. This is one of the top performing targets in our apoptosis assay (it protected from apoptosis).
Depositing lab: Pamela Silver. Depositing organization: Harvard Medical School. Publication: Natural and Designed Proteins Inspired by Extremotolerant Organisms Can Form Condensates and Attenuate Apoptosis in Human Cells. Veling MT, Nguyen DT, Thadani NN, Oster ME, Rollins NJ, Brock KP, Bethel NP, Lim S, Baker D, Way JC, Marks DS, Chang RL, Silver PA. ACS Synth Biol. 2022 Mar 18;11(3):1292-1302. doi: 10.1021/acssynbio.1c00572. Epub 2022 Feb 18. PubMed 35176859.
Backbone
  Vector backbone: YK 02
  Vector type: Mammalian Expression
Growth in bacteria
  Bacterial resistance: Ampicillin, 100 μg/mL
  Growth temperature: 37°C
  Growth strain: DH5alpha
  Copy number: High Copy
Gene/Insert
  Gene/Insert name: pvLEA22mer_mutant_5
  Species: P. vanderplanki
  Insert size (bp): 372
  Cloning method: Gibson Cloning
Terms and licenses: Academic/Nonprofit Terms; Industry Terms: Not Available to Industry
Depositor comments: This is one of the top performing targets in our apoptosis assay (it protected from apoptosis). See supplemental table 2 in our paper to see its performance in our assay. The negative control for this assay is pSecTag2 B which can be obtained from Thermo here https://www.thermofisher.com/order/catalog/product/V90020
How to cite: pST_pvLEA22mer_mutant_5 (pBS0722) was a gift from Pamela Silver (Addgene plasmid # 185225 ; http://n2t.net/addgene:185225 ; RRID:Addgene_185225)
