[The description below was written by a language model from this plasmid's Addgene catalogue record and pLannotate feature annotations shown in this document.]
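Description:
pST_pvLEA22mer_mutant_5 (pBS0722) is a 5,282-nt mammalian expression plasmid built on a backbone recorded as YK 02. It carries a 372-bp insert encoding pvLEA22mer_mutant_5, a variant of a late-embryogenesis-abundant (LEA)-type sequence from the sleeping chironomid Polypedilum vanderplanki, introduced by Gibson cloning. In E. coli the plasmid is maintained at high copy through a ColE1/pUC-type origin and selected with ampicillin via the bla gene and its native promoter. An f1 origin is also present, which allows single-stranded DNA production. Residual lac promoter/operator, CAP site, lacI and bom fragments are backbone remnants rather than functional parts of the design.

The insert itself is not annotated in the feature table. The only unannotated stretch with the right context lies between the T7 promoter and the bGH polyadenylation signal, so the coding sequence presumably sits there. Expression in mammalian cells would then be driven by the human CMV immediate-early enhancer and promoter, with bGH poly(A) terminating the transcript, and the T7 promoter would permit in vitro transcription. The record does not state any tags or signal peptides on the protein. The short "5' LTR" and "SV40 promoter" fragment hits next to the CMV and bGH elements are probably annotation artefacts.

A second cassette places the Sh ble gene under tandem SV40 early and EM7 promoters with an SV40 poly(A) signal, giving Zeocin/bleomycin resistance in both mammalian cells and bacteria. The depositors used the construct to test whether proteins inspired by extremotolerant organisms attenuate apoptosis in human cells. They report this mutant among the top performers, protecting cells from apoptosis, with pSecTag2 B as the negative control.
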