Features (pLannotate 1.2.2; 20 found; start..end, strand, type, name):
     30..82      -  misc_feature   bom (fragment): basis of mobility region from pBR322
    237..616     +  enhancer       CMV enhancer: human cytomegalovirus immediate early enhancer
    617..820     +  promoter       CMV promoter: human cytomegalovirus (CMV) immediate early promoter
    816..849     +  LTR            5' LTR (truncated) (fragment): truncated 5' long terminal repeat (LTR) from HIV-1
    865..883     +  promoter       T7 promoter: promoter for bacteriophage T7 RNA polymerase
   1298..1522    +  polyA_signal   bGH poly(A) signal: bovine growth hormone polyadenylation signal
   1526..1547    +  promoter       SV40 promoter (fragment): SV40 enhancer and early promoter
   1568..1996    +  rep_origin     f1 ori (sequence partly withheld): f1 bacteriophage origin of replication; arrow indicates direction of (+) strand synthesis
   2010..2339    +  promoter       SV40 promoter: SV40 enhancer and early promoter
   2387..2434    +  promoter       EM7 promoter: synthetic bacterial promoter&nbsp
   2453..2827    +  CDS            BleoR: antibiotic-binding protein; Sh ble from Streptoalloteichus hindustanus; confers resistance to bleomycin, phleomycin, and Zeocin™
   2837..2962    +  CDS            ble (fragment): BLE_KLEPN - Experimental evidence at protein level: Swiss-Prot protein existence level 1. Binding protein with a strong affinity to the bleomycin family of antibiotics. Binds to CL990; an antimitotic-antibiotic compound. From Klebsiella pneumoniae.
   2957..3078    +  polyA_signal   SV40 poly(A) signal: SV40 polyadenylation signal
   3151..3167    -  protein_bind   lac operator: The lac repressor binds to the lac operator to inhibit transcription in E. coli. This inhibition can be relieved by adding lactose or isopropyl-β-D-thiogalactopyranoside (IPTG). lac repressor encoded by lacI
   3175..3205    -  promoter       lac promoter: promoter for the E. coli lac operon
   3220..3241    -  protein_bind   CAP binding site: CAP binding activates transcription in the presence of cAMP. E. coli catabolite activator protein
   3254..3346    -  CDS            lacI (fragment): lac repressor; lacI; The lac repressor binds to the lac operator to inhibit transcription in E. coli. This inhibition can be relieved by adding lactose or isopropyl-β-D-thiogalactopyranoside (IPTG).
   3529..4117    -  rep_origin     ori: high-copy-number ColE1/pMB1/pBR322/pUC origin of replication
   4288..5148    -  CDS            AmpR: β-lactamase; bla; confers resistance to ampicillin, carbenicillin, and related antibiotics
   5149..5253    -  promoter       AmpR promoter: bla
>Addgene plasmid #185225 | pST_pvLEA22mer_mutant_5 (pBS0722) | addgene full sequence | sequence record 366858 | Addgene NGS Result
TCGACGGATCGGGAGATCTCCCGATCCCCTATGGTGCACTCTCAGTACAATCTGCTCTGATGCCGCATAG
TTAAGCCAGTATCTGCTCCCTGCTTGTGTGTTGGAGGTCGCTGAGTAGTGCGCGAGCAAAATTTAAGCTA
CAACAAGGCAAGGCTTGACCGACAATTGCATGAAGAATCTGCTTAGGGTTAGGCGTTTTGCGCTGCTTCG
CGATGTACGGGCCAGATATACGCGTTGACATTGATTATTGACTAGTTATTAATAGTAATCAATTACGGGG
TCATTAGTTCATAGCCCATATATGGAGTTCCGCGTTACATAACTTACGGTAAATGGCCCGCCTGGCTGAC
CGCCCAACGACCCCCGCCCATTGACGTCAATAATGACGTATGTTCCCATAGTAACGCCAATAGGGACTTT
CCATTGACGTCAATGGGTGGAGTATTTACGGTAAACTGCCCACTTGGCAGTACATCAAGTGTATCATATG
CCAAGTACGCCCCCTATTGACGTCAATGACGGTAAATGGCCCGCCTGGCATTATGCCCAGTACATGACCT
TATGGGACTTTCCTACTTGGCAGTACATCTACGTATTAGTCATCGCTATTACCATGGTGATGCGGTTTTG
GCAGTACATCAATGGGCGTGGATAGCGGTTTGACTCACGGGGATTTCCAAGTCTCCACCCCATTGACGTC
AATGGGAGTTTGTTTTGGCACCAAAATCAACGGGACTTTCCAAAATGTCGTAACAACTCCGCCCCATTGA
CGCAAATGGGCGGTAGGCGTGTACGGTGGGAGGTCTATATAAGCAGAGCTCTCTGGCTAACTAGAGAACC
CACTGCTTACTGGCTTATCGAAATTAATACGACTCACTATAGGGAGACCCAAGCTGGCTAGCCACCATGG
CCAAGGACGGAACCAAGGAGATCGCAAGAGAGGCAAAGGACGGCACCAAGGAGATAGCCAGGGAGTGATG
AATTGCCAATTGAAATTTGACGGCCTATGTCACTGAAACTATCCAAACACCCCATGTCGATACTGAACGT
ATCGACGCATACCTCCTTCCTTGAAAACGCACAATCATACAACTGGGCACATAATGCGTACGCCCATCTA
GTACACCCATCTCTGTAGGTCCAGTTCAAGAGCTGGAAGAGCACCCTCCACTTAGACGTGCCGTAAGATA
GAGGTTAGTGAGAATAGCCATCCAATATGAGCGTTGATAGCTAGACGAGGATAAGGCAGTGATAGAAGGG
GCACCAAGCTTCATTCGCACCCGCTGATCAGCCTCGACTGTGCCTTCTAGTTGCCAGCCATCTGTTGTTT
GCCCCTCCCCCGTGCCTTCCTTGACCCTGGAAGGTGCCACTCCCACTGTCCTTTCCTAATAAAATGAGGA
AATTGCATCGCATTGTCTGAGTAGGTGTCATTCTATTCTGGGGGGTGGGGTGGGGCAGGACAGCAAGGGG
GAGGATTGGGAAGACAATAGCAGGCATGCTGGGGATGCGGTGGGCTCTATGGCTTCTGAGGCGGAAAGAA
CCAGCTGGGGCTCTAGGGGGTATCCCC
[124 nt withheld, positions 1568-1691]
C
[91 nt withheld, positions 1693-1783]
A
[49 nt withheld, positions 1785-1833]
CCTTTGACGTTGGAGTCCACGTTCTTT
[37 nt withheld, positions 1861-1897]
ACCCTATCTCGGTCTATTCTTTTGATTTATAAGGGATTTTGCCGATTTCGGCCTATTGGTTAAAAAATGA
GCTGATTTAACAAAAATTTAACGCGAATTAATTCTGTGGAATGTGTGTCAGTTAGGGTGTGGAAAGTCCC
CAGGCTCCCCAGCAGGCAGAAGTATGCAAAGCATGCATCTCAATTAGTCAGCAACCAGGTGTGGAAAGTC
CCCAGGCTCCCCAGCAGGCAGAAGTATGCAAAGCATGCATCTCAATTAGTCAGCAACCATAGTCCCGCCC
CTAACTCCGCCCATCCCGCCCCTAACTCCGCCCAGTTCCGCCCATTCTCCGCCCCATGGCTGACTAATTT
TTTTTATTTATGCAGAGGCCGAGGCCGCCTCTGCCTCTGAGCTATTCCAGAAGTAGTGAGGAGGCTTTTT
TGGAGGCCTAGGCTTTTGCAAAAAGCTCCCGGGAGCTTGTATATCCATTTTCGGATCTGATCAGCACGTG
TTGACAATTAATCATCGGCATAGTATATCGGCATAGTATAATACGACAAGGTGAGGAACTAAACCATGGC
CAAGTTGACCAGTGCCGTTCCGGTGCTCACCGCGCGCGACGTCGCCGGAGCGGTCGAGTTCTGGACCGAC
CGGCTCGGGTTCTCCCGGGACTTCGTGGAGGACGACTTCGCCGGTGTGGTCCGGGACGACGTGACCCTGT
TCATCAGCGCGGTCCAGGACCAGGTGGTGCCGGACAACACCCTGGCCTGGGTGTGGGTGCGCGGCCTGGA
CGAGCTGTACGCCGAGTGGTCGGAGGTCGTGTCCACGAACTTCCGGGACGCCTCCGGGCCGGCCATGACC
GAGATCGGCGAGCAGCCGTGGGGGCGGGAGTTCGCCCTGCGCGACCCGGCCGGCAACTGCGTGCACTTCG
TGGCCGAGGAGCAGGACTGACACGTGCTACGAGATTTCGATTCCACCGCCGCCTTCTATGAAAGGTTGGG
CTTCGGAATCGTTTTCCGGGACGCCGGCTGGATGATCCTCCAGCGCGGGGATCTCATGCTGGAGTTCTTC
GCCCACCCCAACTTGTTTATTGCAGCTTATAATGGTTACAAATAAAGCAATAGCATCACAAATTTCACAA
ATAAAGCATTTTTTTCACTGCATTCTAGTTGTGGTTTGTCCAAACTCATCAATGTATCTTATCATGTCTG
TATACCGTCGACCTCTAGCTAGAGCTTGGCGTAATCATGGTCATAGCTGTTTCCTGTGTGAAATTGTTAT
CCGCTCACAATTCCACACAACATACGAGCCGGAAGCATAAAGTGTAAAGCCTGGGGTGCCTAATGAGTGA
GCTAACTTACATTAATTGCGTTGCGCTCACTGCCCGCTTTCCAGTCGGGAAACCTGTCGTGCCAGCTGCA
TTAATGAATCGGCCAACGCGCGGGGAGAGGCGGTTTGCGTATTGGGCGCTCTTCCGCTTCCTCGCTCACT
GACTCGCTGCGCTCGGTCGTTCGGCTGCGGCGAGCGGTATCAGCTCACTCAAAGGCGGTAATACGGTTAT
CCACAGAATCAGGGGATAACGCAGGAAAGAACATGTGAGCAAAAGGCCAGCAAAAGGCCAGGAACCGTAA
AAAGGCCGCGTTGCTGGCGTTTTTCCATAGGCTCCGCCCCCCTGACGAGCATCACAAAAATCGACGCTCA
AGTCAGAGGTGGCGAAACCCGACAGGACTATAAAGATACCAGGCGTTTCCCCCTGGAAGCTCCCTCGTGC
GCTCTCCTGTTCCGACCCTGCCGCTTACCGGATACCTGTCCGCCTTTCTCCCTTCGGGAAGCGTGGCGCT
TTCTCATAGCTCACGCTGTAGGTATCTCAGTTCGGTGTAGGTCGTTCGCTCCAAGCTGGGCTGTGTGCAC
GAACCCCCCGTTCAGCCCGACCGCTGCGCCTTATCCGGTAACTATCGTCTTGAGTCCAACCCGGTAAGAC
ACGACTTATCGCCACTGGCAGCAGCCACTGGTAACAGGATTAGCAGAGCGAGGTATGTAGGCGGTGCTAC
AGAGTTCTTGAAGTGGTGGCCTAACTACGGCTACACTAGAAGAACAGTATTTGGTATCTGCGCTCTGCTG
AAGCCAGTTACCTTCGGAAAAAGAGTTGGTAGCTCTTGATCCGGCAAACAAACCACCGCTGGTAGCGGTG
GTTTTTTTGTTTGCAAGCAGCAGATTACGCGCAGAAAAAAAGGATCTCAAGAAGATCCTTTGATCTTTTC
TACGGGGTCTGACGCTCAGTGGAACGAAAACTCACGTTAAGGGATTTTGGTCATGAGATTATCAAAAAGG
ATCTTCACCTAGATCCTTTTAAATTAAAAATGAAGTTTTAAATCAATCTAAAGTATATATGAGTAAACTT
GGTCTGACAGTTACCAATGCTTAATCAGTGAGGCACCTATCTCAGCGATCTGTCTATTTCGTTCATCCAT
AGTTGCCTGACTCCCCGTCGTGTAGATAACTACGATACGGGAGGGCTTACCATCTGGCCCCAGTGCTGCA
ATGATACCGCGAGACCCACGCTCACCGGCTCCAGATTTATCAGCAATAAACCAGCCAGCCGGAAGGGCCG
AGCGCAGAAGTGGTCCTGCAACTTTATCCGCCTCCATCCAGTCTATTAATTGTTGCCGGGAAGCTAGAGT
AAGTAGTTCGCCAGTTAATAGTTTGCGCAACGTTGTTGCCATTGCTACAGGCATCGTGGTGTCACGCTCG
TCGTTTGGTATGGCTTCATTCAGCTCCGGTTCCCAACGATCAAGGCGAGTTACATGATCCCCCATGTTGT
GCAAAAAAGCGGTTAGCTCCTTCGGTCCTCCGATCGTTGTCAGAAGTAAGTTGGCCGCAGTGTTATCACT
CATGGTTATGGCAGCACTGCATAATTCTCTTACTGTCATGCCATCCGTAAGATGCTTTTCTGTGACTGGT
GAGTACTCAACCAAGTCATTCTGAGAATAGTGTATGCGGCGACCGAGTTGCTCTTGCCCGGCGTCAATAC
GGGATAATACCGCGCCACATAGCAGAACTTTAAAAGTGCTCATCATTGGAAAACGTTCTTCGGGGCGAAA
ACTCTCAAGGATCTTACCGCTGTTGAGATCCAGTTCGATGTAACCCACTCGTGCACCCAACTGATCTTCA
GCATCTTTTACTTTCACCAGCGTTTCTGGGTGAGCAAAAACAGGAAGGCAAAATGCCGCAAAAAAGGGAA
TAAGGGCGACACGGAAATGTTGAATACTCATACTCTTCCTTTTTCAATATTATTGAAGCATTTATCAGGG
TTATTGTCTCATGAGCGGATACATATTTGAATGTATTTAGAAAAATAAACAAATAGGGGTTCCGCGCACA
TTTCCCCGAAAAGTGCCACCTGACG
